Addgene plasmid #131580: Ad-hSNRK-his
Purpose: Expresses human SNRK in mammalian cells
Depositing lab: Haiyan Xu. Depositing organization: Brown University.
Backbone
  Vector backbone: pAd/CMV/V5-DEST
  Backbone manufacturer: Invitrogen (Life Technologies)
  Backbone size w/o insert (bp): 36686
  Total vector size (bp): 38984
  Modifications to backbone: No
  Vector type: Adenoviral
Growth in bacteria
  Bacterial resistance: Ampicillin, 100 μg/mL
  Growth temperature: 37°C
  Growth strain: NEB Stable
  Copy number: Unknown
Gene/Insert
  Gene/Insert name: SNF related kinase (alt name: SNRK)
  Species: H. sapiens (human)
  Insert size (bp): 2298
  Mutation: No
  GenBank ID: NM_017719.5
  Entrez Gene: SNRK (a.k.a. HSNFRK)
  Promoter: CMV
  Tag / fusion protein: His
  Cloning method: Gateway Cloning
  Sequencing primers: 5′ T7 primer TAATACGACTCACTATAGGG
Terms and licenses: Academic/Nonprofit Terms; Industry Terms: Not Available to Industry
How to cite: Ad-hSNRK-his was a gift from Haiyan Xu (Addgene plasmid # 131580 ; http://n2t.net/addgene:131580 ; RRID:Addgene_131580)
