[The description below was written by a language model from this plasmid's Addgene catalogue record and pLannotate feature annotations shown in this document.]
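Description:
Ad-hSNRK-his is an adenoviral expression plasmid built on Invitrogen's pAd/CMV/V5-DEST Gateway destination vector and designed to express human SNF-related kinase (SNRK) in mammalian cells. The plasmid carries a nearly complete human adenovirus serotype 5 genome bounded by two inverted terminal repeats, with the Ad5 Ψ packaging signal beside the left ITR. The annotated viral genes include the replication proteins (DNA polymerase, preterminal protein, DBP), the VA RNAs, the late structural and packaging genes (hexon, penton base, fiber, IIIa, VI, VIII, IX, protease, IVa2, 52/55K), several E4 open reading frames and a few E3 remnants. No E1 genes are annotated, and the expression cassette sits in that left-end position. This fits a replication-incompetent vector that must be packaged in an E1-complementing cell line. Outside the ITRs, a small bacterial segment supplies a high-copy ColE1/pUC-type origin and an ampicillin resistance gene with its own promoter for propagation and selection in E. coli.

The payload lies between attB1 and attB2 sites left by the Gateway recombination. The CMV immediate-early enhancer and promoter, followed by a T7 promoter, drive the human SNRK coding sequence, which is fused at its C-terminus to a 6xHis tag. An HSV thymidine kinase polyadenylation signal terminates the transcript. The backbone's V5 epitope is present downstream of attB2, but the record does not indicate whether it is translated in frame with the insert. The sequenced record is 36,827 nt, shorter than the 38,984 bp catalogue total, which appears to add the insert to the unrecombined backbone size. The construct is suited to producing recombinant adenovirus for efficient SNRK overexpression, with the His tag available for detection or purification.
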