Features (pLannotate 1.2.2; 46 found; start..end, strand, type, name):
      1..103     +  repeat_region  ITR: inverted terminal repeat of human adenovirus serotype 5 inverted
    191..341     +  misc_signal    Ad5 Ψ: packaging signal for adenovirus serotype 5
    524..576     -  misc_feature   bom (fragment): basis of mobility region from pBR322
    731..1110    +  enhancer       CMV enhancer: human cytomegalovirus immediate early enhancer
   1111..1314    +  promoter       CMV promoter: human cytomegalovirus (CMV) immediate early promoter
   1310..1343    +  LTR            5' LTR (truncated) (fragment): truncated 5' long terminal repeat (LTR) from HIV-1
   1359..1377    +  promoter       T7 promoter: promoter for bacteriophage T7 RNA polymerase
   1407..1431    +  protein_bind   attB1: mutant version of attB; recombination site for the Gateway® BP reaction BP Clonase™
   1458..3752    +  CDS            SNRK: SNRK_HUMAN - Also known as KIAA0096 From Homo sapiens (Human).
   3753..3770    +  CDS            7xHis (fragment): 6xHis affinity tag
   3790..3814    -  protein_bind   attB2: mutant version of attB; recombination site for the Gateway® BP reaction BP Clonase™
   3840..3881    +  CDS            V5 tag: epitope tag from simian virus 5
   3965..4013    +  polyA_signal   HSV TK poly(A) signal: herpes simplex virus thymidine kinase polyadenylation signal (Cole and Stacy, 1985)
   4295..4714    +  CDS            IX: CAP9_ADE05 - Experimental evidence at protein level: Swiss-Prot protein existence level 1. Structural component of the virion that acts as a cement protein on the capsid exterior and forms triskelion structures consisting of three molecules that stabilize three hexon trimers at the center of each icosahedral facet and fixes the peripentonal hexons. Dispensable for assembly. During virus entry, recruits the anterograde motor kinesin-1 to the capsid docked at the nuclear pore complex thereby subjecting the docked capsid to a pulling force. The resulting tension leads to capsid disruption, disper
   4801..6030    -  CDS            IVa2 (fragment): PKG1_ADEM1 - Protein inferred from homology: Swiss-Prot protein existence level 3. Component of the packaging machinery which encapsidates the viral DNA into preformed capsids and transcriptional activator of the viral major late promoter (MLP). Binds, along with packaging proteins 2 and 3, to the specific packaging sequence on the left end of viral genomic DNA and displays ATPase activity thereby providing the power stroke of the packaging machinery. The activity of packaging protein IVa2 is stimulated by protein 33K which acts as a terminase. May be the protein that pumps DNA into the capsid
   5886..9053    -  CDS            POL: DPOL_ADE05 - Experimental evidence at protein level: Swiss-Prot protein existence level 1. Eukaryotic-type DNA polymerase involved in viral genomic replication. DNA synthesis is protein primed, and acts in a strand displacement replication. Assembles in complex with viral pTP, DBP, host NFIA and host POU2F1/OCT1 on viral origin of replication. The polymerase covalently transfers dCMP onto pTP, thereby initiating complementary strand synthesis. From Human adenovirus C serotype 5 (HAdV-5) (Human adenovirus 5).
   9272..11275   -  CDS            PTP: TERM_ADE05 - Experimental evidence at protein level: Swiss-Prot protein existence level 1. Protein covalently bound to the viral DNA that acts as a primer for viral genomic replication by DNA strand displacement. Assembles on the viral origin of replication in an initiation complex with viral polymerase, DBP, host NFIA and host POU2F1/OCT1. During initiation, the polymerase covalently couples the first dCTP with Ser- 580 of pTP. The terminal protein stimulates the template activity over 20 fold compared to protein-free templates. Neo-synthesized viral genomes are linked to two preterminal prot
  11306..11462   +  ncRNA          VA: Accession: RF00102 - VA RNA
  11561..11718   +  ncRNA          VA: Accession: RF00102 - VA RNA
  11736..12980   +  CDS            L1: PKG3_ADE05 - Experimental evidence at protein level: Swiss-Prot protein existence level 1. Involved in viral genome packaging through its interaction with packaging proteins 1 and 2. After proteolytic cleavage by adenovirus protease, L1 52/55k protein is removed from the capsid during viral maturation. From Human adenovirus C serotype 5 (HAdV-5) (Human adenovirus 5).
  13004..14758   +  CDS            CAP3_ADE05: Experimental evidence at protein level: Swiss-Prot protein existence level 1. Structural component of the virion that acts as a cement protein on the capsid exterior and which mediates the interactions between the hexons, including the peripentonal hexons, and reaches all the way to the penton vertices. Two hexon linking proteins IIIa, one from each facet, stabilize the unique edge interface between a pair of facets. As the virus enters the host cell, hexon linking proteins IIIa are shed concomitant with virion acidification in the endosome. During virus assembly, seems to play a role in the s
  14843..16555   +  CDS            L2: CAPSP_ADE05 - Experimental evidence at protein level: Swiss-Prot protein existence level 1. Major capsid protein that self-associates to form penton base pentamers, each in the shape of a pentagon, situated at the 12 vertices of the pseudo T=25 capsid. Involved in virus secondary attachment to host cell after initial attachment by the fiber protein. Binds host integrin heterodimer ITGAV-ITGB5 (alphaV-beta5) thereby triggering clathrin-mediated endocytosis of virions. Mediates initial virus attachment to CXADR-negative cells. Binding to integrins ITGAV-ITGB5 also seems to induce macropinocytosi
  16565..17158   +  CDS            L2: NP_ADE02 - Experimental evidence at protein level: Swiss-Prot protein existence level 1. Plays a role in the inhibition of host immune response within the nucleus. Interacts with cellular nucleosomes and immobilizes the host immune danger signal HMGB1 on chromatin. In turn, prevents HMGB1 release out of the cell and thus decreases inflammation. Plays also a role in the wrapping and condensation of the viral DNA. May also promote viral genome import into the nucleus. From Human adenovirus C serotype 2 (HAdV-2) (Human adenovirus 2).
  17231..18334   +  CDS            L2: CORE5_ADE05 - Experimental evidence at protein level: Swiss-Prot protein existence level 1. Associates loosely with the viral DNA to form an outer shell around the nucleoprotein-DNA complex and links it with the capsid by binding the endosome lysis protein. Dissociates from the viral genome during entry. Might be involved in nuclear capsid assembly of the viral particles through its association with NPM1/nucleophosmin. From Human adenovirus C serotype 5 (HAdV-5) (Human adenovirus 5).
  18365..18604   +  CDS            COR10_ADE02: Experimental evidence at protein level: Swiss-Prot protein existence level 1. [Pre-core protein X]: Interacts with the viral DNA and aids in tightly condensing it within the capsid. Cleavage of pre-core protein X may serve to partially relax this structure within the mature virion prior to its entry into the nucleus. From Human adenovirus C serotype 2 (HAdV-2) (Human adenovirus 2).
  18690..19439   +  CDS            L3: CAP6_ADE05 - Experimental evidence at protein level: Swiss-Prot protein existence level 1. [Protease cofactor]: Cofactor that activates the viral protease. Binds to viral protease in a 1:1 ratio. From Human adenovirus C serotype 5 (HAdV-5) (Human adenovirus 5).
  19528..22383   +  CDS            L3 (sequence partly withheld): CAPSH_ADE05 - Experimental evidence at protein level: Swiss-Prot protein existence level 1. Major capsid protein that self-associates to form 240 hexon trimers, each in the shape of a hexagon, building most of the pseudo T=25 capsid. Assembled into trimeric units with the help of the chaperone shutoff protein. Transported by pre-protein VI to the nucleus where it associates with other structural proteins to form an empty capsid. Might be involved, through its interaction with host dyneins, in the intracellular microtubule-dependent transport of incoming viral capsid to the nucleus. From Human
  22419..23030   +  CDS            L3: PRO_ADE05 - Experimental evidence at transcript level: Swiss-Prot protein existence level 2. Cleaves viral precursor proteins (pTP, pIIIa, pVI, pVII, pVIII, and pX) inside newly assembled particles giving rise to mature virions. Protease complexed to its cofactor slides along the viral DNA to specifically locate and cleave the viral precursors. Mature virions have a weakened organization compared to the unmature virions, thereby facilitating subsequent uncoating. Without maturation, the particle lacks infectivity and is unable to uncoat. Late in adenovirus infection, in the cytoplasm, may part
  23132..24718   -  CDS            DBP: DNB2_ADE05 - Experimental evidence at protein level: Swiss-Prot protein existence level 1. Plays a role in the elongation phase of viral strand displacement replication by unwinding the template in an ATP- independent fashion, employing its capacity to form multimers. Also enhances the rate of initiation. Released from template upon second strand synthesis. Assembles in complex with viral pTP, viral pol, host NFIA and host POU2F1/OCT1 on viral origin of replication. Covers the whole ssDNA genome during synthesis. The complementary strand synthesis induces its relese from DNA template. May inhi
  24747..27167   +  CDS            L4: SHUT_ADE05 - Experimental evidence at protein level: Swiss-Prot protein existence level 1. Protein that inhibits host translation while promoting late viral translation by ribosome shunting. Blocks host cap-dependent translation by binding to eIF4G, displacing MKNK1 from cap initiation complexes and preventing EIF4E phosphorylation. Binds to the tripartite leader sequence of viral late mRNAs and recruits host eIF4G, PABPC1/poly-A binding protein and 40S ribosomes subunits on viral mRNAs, allowing ribosome shunting and efficient translation of late viral mRNAs even though conventional translati
  27380..27763   +  CDS            SF33K_ADE02 (fragment): Experimental evidence at protein level: Swiss-Prot protein existence level 1. Probably functions as the small terminase that is part of the molecular motor that translocates genomic DNA in empty capsid during DNA packaging. This motor is located at a unique vertex and comprises at least the IVa2 ATPase, the small terminase 33K and probably a portal. Forms a ring-like structure of about 17 nm in which genomic DNA is translocated into the capsid. Stimulates IVa2 ATPase activity in the presence of the viral genome. Once the DNA is packaged, the terminase detaches: the 33K protein is present in th
  27854..28534   +  CDS            L4: CAP8_ADE02 - Experimental evidence at protein level: Swiss-Prot protein existence level 1. [Hexon-linking protein-C]: Structural component of the virion that acts as a cement protein on the capsid interior and which glue the peripentonal hexons and group-of-nine hexons together. From Human adenovirus C serotype 2 (HAdV-2) (Human adenovirus 2).
  28538..28858   +  CDS            E312_ADE02: Experimental evidence at protein level: Swiss-Prot protein existence level 1. From Human adenovirus C serotype 2 (HAdV-2) (Human adenovirus 2).
  29273..29638   +  CDS            E3145_ADE02: Experimental evidence at protein level: Swiss-Prot protein existence level 1. May prevent Nf-kappaB activation by immune signals like Tumor necrosis factor, presumably by inhibiting NFKB1 dimer DNA-binding. May act directly at the TNF receptor to inhibit signaling. From Human adenovirus C serotype 2 (HAdV-2) (Human adenovirus 2).
  29669..29833   -  CDS            UXP_ADE05 (fragment): Experimental evidence at transcript level: Swiss-Prot protein existence level 2. Might play a role in viral replication since it is associated with viral replication centers. Seems to have an effect on DBP localization. From Human adenovirus C serotype 5 (HAdV-5) (Human adenovirus 5).
  29844..31586   +  CDS            SPIKE_ADE05: Experimental evidence at protein level: Swiss-Prot protein existence level 1. Forms spikes that protrude from each vertex of the icosahedral capsid. Interacts with host coxsackievirus and adenovirus receptor CXADR located at the cell tight junctions to provide virion initial attachment to target cell. The fiber protein binds to CXADR with a higher affinity than CXADR binds to itself, thereby blocking the cell-cell adhesion function of CXADR dimers and leading to local disruption of the tight junction. Fiber protein present on neo- synthesized particles may thus disrupt the junctional integrity
  31719..31796   -  CDS            E417_ADE03: Protein predicted: Swiss-Prot protein existence level 4. From Human adenovirus B serotype 3 (HAdV-3) (Human adenovirus 3).
  31998..32879   -  CDS            E434_ADE02: Experimental evidence at protein level: Swiss-Prot protein existence level 1. Plays a major role to prevent cellular inhibition of viral genome replication by nuclear bodies. Assembles an SCF-like E3 ubiquitin ligase complex based on the cellular proteins ELOB, ELOC, CUL5 and RBX1, in cooperation with viral E1B-55K. This viral RING-type ligase ubiquitinates cellular substrates prior to proteasomal degradation: p53/TP53, LIG4, MRE11-RAD50-NBS1 (MRN) complex, ITGA3, DAXX and BLM. From Human adenovirus C serotype 2 (HAdV-2) (Human adenovirus 2).
  33158..33505   -  CDS            E411_ADE05: Experimental evidence at protein level: Swiss-Prot protein existence level 1. From Human adenovirus C serotype 5 (HAdV-5) (Human adenovirus 5).
  33505..33894   -  CDS            E4RF2_ADE02: Protein predicted: Swiss-Prot protein existence level 4. From Human adenovirus C serotype 2 (HAdV-2) (Human adenovirus 2).
  33945..34328   -  CDS            E4RF1_ADE02: Experimental evidence at protein level: Swiss-Prot protein existence level 1. May modulate tight-junctions functions of infected cells through interactions with PDZ proteins. E4 ORF1 has ben show for Adenovirus 9 to interact with protein involved in tight junction regulation. May play a role in mTOR activation by activating PI3- kinase, thus overriding cellular checkpoint for translation. From Human adenovirus C serotype 2 (HAdV-2) (Human adenovirus 2).
  34638..34740   -  repeat_region  ITR: inverted terminal repeat of human adenovirus serotype 5 inverted
  34794..34918   +  CDS            TcR (fragment): tetracycline efflux protein; tet; confers resistance to tetracycline
  34964..35552   -  rep_origin     ori: high-copy-number ColE1/pMB1/pBR322/pUC origin of replication
  35704..36564   -  CDS            AmpR: β-lactamase; bla; confers resistance to ampicillin, carbenicillin, and related antibiotics
  36565..36669   -  promoter       AmpR promoter: bla
>Addgene plasmid #131580 | Ad-hSNRK-his | addgene full sequence | sequence record 256976 | Addgene NGS Result
CATCATCAATAATATACCTTATTTTGGATTGAAGCCAATATGATAATGAGGGGGTGGAGTTTGTGACGTG
GCGCGGGGCGTGGGAACGGGGCGGGTGACGTAGTAGTGTGGCGGAAGTGTGATGTTGCAAGTGTGGCGGA
ACACATGTAAGCGACGGATGTGGCAAAAGTGACGTTTTTGGTGTGCGCCGGTGTACACAGGAAGTGACAA
TTTTCGCGCGGTTTTAGGCGGATGTTGTAGTAAATTTGGGCGTAACCGAGTAAGATTTGGCCATTTTCGC
GGGAAAACTGAATAAGAGGAAGTGAAATCTGAATAATTTTGTGTTACTCATAGCGCGTAATATTTGTCTA
GGGCCGCGGGGACTTTGACCGTTTACGTGGAGACTCGCCCAGGTGTTTTTCTCAGGTGTTTTCCGCGTTC
CGGGTCAAAGTTGGCGTTTTATTATTATAGTCAGTCGAAGCTTGGATCCGGTACCTCTAGAATTCTCGAG
CGGCCGCTAGCGACATCGGATCTCCCGATCCCCTATGGTGCACTCTCAGTACAATCTGCTCTGATGCCGC
ATAGTTAAGCCAGTATCTGCTCCCTGCTTGTGTGTTGGAGGTCGCTGAGTAGTGCGCGAGCAAAATTTAA
GCTACAACAAGGCAAGGCTTGACCGACAATTGCATGAAGAATCTGCTTAGGGTTAGGCGTTTTGCGCTGC
TTCGCGATGTACGGGCCAGATATACGCGTTGACATTGATTATTGACTAGTTATTAATAGTAATCAATTAC
GGGGTCATTAGTTCATAGCCCATATATGGAGTTCCGCGTTACATAACTTACGGTAAATGGCCCGCCTGGC
TGACCGCCCAACGACCCCCGCCCATTGACGTCAATAATGACGTATGTTCCCATAGTAACGCCAATAGGGA
CTTTCCATTGACGTCAATGGGTGGAGTATTTACGGTAAACTGCCCACTTGGCAGTACATCAAGTGTATCA
TATGCCAAGTACGCCCCCTATTGACGTCAATGACGGTAAATGGCCCGCCTGGCATTATGCCCAGTACATG
ACCTTATGGGACTTTCCTACTTGGCAGTACATCTACGTATTAGTCATCGCTATTACCATGGTGATGCGGT
TTTGGCAGTACATCAATGGGCGTGGATAGCGGTTTGACTCACGGGGATTTCCAAGTCTCCACCCCATTGA
CGTCAATGGGAGTTTGTTTTGGCACCAAAATCAACGGGACTTTCCAAAATGTCGTAACAACTCCGCCCCA
TTGACGCAAATGGGCGGTAGGCGTGTACGGTGGGAGGTCTATATAAGCAGAGCTCTCTGGCTAACTAGAG
AACCCACTGCTTACTGGCTTATCGAAATTAATACGACTCACTATAGGGAGACCCAAGCTGGCTAGTTAAG
CTATCAACAAGTTTGTACAAAAAAGCAGGCTCCGCGGCCGCCCCCTTCACCGCCACCATGGCAGGATTTA
AGCGAGGGTATGATGGAAAGATTGCTGGATTATATGATCTGGATAAAACCTTGGGTCGAGGCCATTTTGC
CGTGGTTAAACTTGCCAGGCATGTCTTTACGGGTGAAAAGGTGGCAGTAAAAGTTATTGACAAGACAAAA
CTGGACACTCTAGCTACTGGTCATCTTTTCCAGGAAGTGAGATGCATGAAACTAGTGCAGCATCCTAACA
TCGTCCGCCTTTATGAAGTTATTGACACCCAGACCAAACTATATCTTATTCTAGAACTTGGGGATGGAGG
AGATATGTTTGATTATATAATGAAACATGAGGAGGGTCTTAATGAAGACTTGGCCAAGAAGTATTTTGCT
CAGATAGTTCATGCTATATCTTATTGCCATAAACTCCATGTGGTTCACAGAGACTTAAAACCAGAGAATG
TAGTCTTCTTTGAAAAACAAGGTCTTGTAAAGTTGACAGACTTTGGGTTCAGCAACAAATTTCAACCAGG
GAAGAAGCTCACTACAAGCTGTGGATCTCTTGCATATTCCGCTCCAGAAATTCTGCTTGGTGATGAGTAT
GATGCACCTGCAGTAGATATTTGGAGTCTGGGAGTGATCCTTTTCATGTTGGTGTGTGGGCAGCCGCCCT
TTCAAGAAGCCAATGACAGTGAAACACTGACAATGATCATGGATTGCAAATATACAGTACCATCCCATGT
GTCTAAAGAGTGTAAAGACCTAATCACACGGATGCTACAGAGAGATCCCAAGAGAAGGGCTTCTTTAGAA
GAGATTGAAAATCATCCTTGGCTTCAGGGAGTGGACCCTTCACCAGCTACAAAGTATAACATTCCCCTTG
TGTCATACAAAAATCTCTCGGAAGAGGAGCACAACAGCATCATTCAGCGCATGGTGCTTGGGGACATAGC
GGATCGAGACGCCATTGTAGAAGCCCTGGAAACCAACAGGTATAACCATATCACAGCCACATACTTCCTG
CTGGCTGAAAGGATCCTGAGAGAAAAGCAAGAGAAAGAAATACAGACCAGATCTGCAAGCCCGAGCAATA
TCAAGGCCCAGTTTAGGCAGTCATGGCCAACCAAAATTGATGTACCCCAGGACCTTGAGGATGACCTCAC
GGCCACTCCTTTGTCCCACGCGACTGTCCCTCAGTCTCCTGCTCGGGCTGCTGACAGTGTCCTCAATGGC
CACAGGAGCAAAGGCCTGTGTGACTCAGCTAAGAAAGATGACCTCCCTGAGTTGGCTGGACCAGCACTCT
CTACGGTGCCACCCGCAAGCTTAAAACCCACAGCCAGTGGGCGGAAGTGTCTGTTCAGGGTGGAAGAAGA
TGAAGAGGAAGATGAGGAGGACAAGAAACCCATGTCCCTCTCAACACAAGTGGTTTTGCGCCGGAAGCCA
TCTGTAACCAACCGCCTGACATCCAGGAAGAGTGCGCCCGTCCTCAACCAGATCTTTGAGGAAGGGGAAT
CTGACGATGAGTTTGACATGGATGAGAATCTGCCTCCCAAGTTGAGCAGGTTAAAGATGAATATAGCTTC
TCCAGGTACAGTTCACAAACGCTACCACCGGAGGAAAAGTCAGGGCCGGGGCTCCAGCTGCAGTAGTTCG
GAGACCAGTGATGATGATTCTGAAAGCCGGCGGCGGCTCGATAAAGATAGCGGGTTCACCTACTCCTGGC
ACCGACGGGATAGCAGCGAGGGGCCCCCTGGCAGTGAGGGGGATGGCGGGGGCCAGAGCAAGCCAAGCAA
TGCCAGTGGAGGGGTGGACAAGGCCAGCCCCAGTGAGAACAATGCTGGTGGGGGCAGTCCCTCCAGCGGC
TCGGGTGGCAACCCCACCAATACATCGGGTACCACACGCCGCTGTGCCGGCCCCAGCAACTCCATGCAGC
TGGCCTCTCGCAGTGCTGGGGAGCTCGTTGAGAGCCTCAAACTCATGAGCCTCTGCCTCGGCTCCCAGCT
TCATGGGAGCACCAAGTACATTATTGATCCACAGAATGGCTTGTCATTTTCCAGTGTGAAAGTCCAAGAG
AAATCTACGTGGAAAATGTGCATTAGCTCCACAGGGAATGCAGGGCAGGTCCCTGCAGTGGGCGGCATAA
AGTTTTTCTCTGACCACATGGCAGATACCACCACTGAATTGGAACGGATAAAGAGCAAGAACCTGAAAAA
TAACGTGCTGCAGCTACCTCTGTGCGAAAAGACCATCTCTGTGAACATCCAGCGGAACCCTAAGGAGGGG
CTGCTGTGCGCATCCAGCCCAGCCAGCTGTTGCCATGTCATCCATCACCATCACCATCACTGAAAGGGTG
GGCGCGCCGACCCAGCTTTCTTGTACAAAGTGGTTGATCTAGAGGGCCCGCGGTTCGAAGGTAAGCCTAT
CCCTAACCCTCTCCTCGGTCTCGATTCTACGCGTACCGGTTAGTAATGAGTTTAAACGGGGGAGGCTAAC
TGAAACACGGAAGGAGACAATACCGGAAGGAACCCGCGCTATGACGGCAATAAAAAGACAGAATAAAACG
CACGGGTGTTGGGTCGTTTGTTCATAAACGCGGGGTTCGGTCCCAGGGCTGGCACTCTGTCGATACCCCA
CCGAGACCCCATTGGGGCCAATACGCCCGCGTTTCTTCCTTTTCCCCACCCCACCCCCCAAGTTCGGGTG
AAGGCCCAGGGCTCGCAGCCAACGTCGGGGCGGCAGGCCCTGCCATAGCAGATCCGATTCGACAGATCAC
TGAAATGTGTGGGCGTGGCTTAAGGGTGGGAAAGAATATATAAGGTGGGGGTCTTATGTAGTTTTGTATC
TGTTTTGCAGCAGCCGCCGCCGCCATGAGCACCAACTCGTTTGATGGAAGCATTGTGAGCTCATATTTGA
CAACGCGCATGCCCCCATGGGCCGGGGTGCGTCAGAATGTGATGGGCTCCAGCATTGATGGTCGCCCCGT
CCTGCCCGCAAACTCTACTACCTTGACCTACGAGACCGTGTCTGGAACGCCGTTGGAGACTGCAGCCTCC
GCCGCCGCTTCAGCCGCTGCAGCCACCGCCCGCGGGATTGTGACTGACTTTGCTTTCCTGAGCCCGCTTG
CAAGCAGTGCAGCTTCCCGTTCATCCGCCCGCGATGACAAGTTGACGGCTCTTTTGGCACAATTGGATTC
TTTGACCCGGGAACTTAATGTCGTTTCTCAGCAGCTGTTGGATCTGCGCCAGCAGGTTTCTGCCCTGAAG
GCTTCCTCCCCTCCCAATGCGGTTTAAAACATAAATAAAAAACCAGACTCTGTTTGGATTTGGATCAAGC
AAGTGTCTTGCTGTCTTTATTTAGGGGTTTTGCGCGCGCGGTAGGCCCGGGACCAGCGGTCTCGGTCGTT
GAGGGTCCTGTGTATTTTTTCCAGGACGTGGTAAAGGTGACTCTGGATGTTCAGATACATGGGCATAAGC
CCGTCTCTGGGGTGGAGGTAGCACCACTGCAGAGCTTCATGCTGCGGGGTGGTGTTGTAGATGATCCAGT
CGTAGCAGGAGCGCTGGGCGTGGTGCCTAAAAATGTCTTTCAGTAGCAAGCTGATTGCCAGGGGCAGGCC
CTTGGTGTAAGTGTTTACAAAGCGGTTAAGCTGGGATGGGTGCATACGTGGGGATATGAGATGCATCTTG
GACTGTATTTTTAGGTTGGCTATGTTCCCAGCCATATCCCTCCGGGGATTCATGTTGTGCAGAACCACCA
GCACAGTGTATCCGGTGCACTTGGGAAATTTGTCATGTAGCTTAGAAGGAAATGCGTGGAAGAACTTGGA
GACGCCCTTGTGACCTCCAAGATTTTCCATGCATTCGTCCATAATGATGGCAATGGGCCCACGGGCGGCG
GCCTGGGCGAAGATATTTCTGGGATCACTAACGTCATAGTTGTGTTCCAGGATGAGATCGTCATAGGCCA
TTTTTACAAAGCGCGGGCGGAGGGTGCCAGACTGCGGTATAATGGTTCCATCCGGCCCAGGGGCGTAGTT
ACCCTCACAGATTTGCATTTCCCACGCTTTGAGTTCAGATGGGGGGATCATGTCTACCTGCGGGGCGATG
AAGAAAACGGTTTCCGGGGTAGGGGAGATCAGCTGGGAAGAAAGCAGGTTCCTGAGCAGCTGCGACTTAC
CGCAGCCGGTGGGCCCGTAAATCACACCTATTACCGGCTGCAACTGGTAGTTAAGAGAGCTGCAGCTGCC
GTCATCCCTGAGCAGGGGGGCCACTTCGTTAAGCATGTCCCTGACTCGCATGTTTTCCCTGACCAAATCC
GCCAGAAGGCGCTCGCCGCCCAGCGATAGCAGTTCTTGCAAGGAAGCAAAGTTTTTCAACGGTTTGAGAC
CGTCCGCCGTAGGCATGCTTTTGAGCGTTTGACCAAGCAGTTCCAGGCGGTCCCACAGCTCGGTCACCTG
CTCTACGGCATCTCGATCCAGCATATCTCCTCGTTTCGCGGGTTGGGGCGGCTTTCGCTGTACGGCAGTA
GTCGGTGCTCGTCCAGACGGGCCAGGGTCATGTCTTTCCACGGGCGCAGGGTCCTCGTCAGCGTAGTCTG
GGTCACGGTGAAGGGGTGCGCTCCGGGCTGCGCGCTGGCCAGGGTGCGCTTGAGGCTGGTCCTGCTGGTG
CTGAAGCGCTGCCGGTCTTCGCCCTGCGCGTCGGCCAGGTAGCATTTGACCATGGTGTCATAGTCCAGCC
CCTCCGCGGCGTGGCCCTTGGCGCGCAGCTTGCCCTTGGAGGAGGCGCCGCACGAGGGGCAGTGCAGACT
TTTGAGGGCGTAGAGCTTGGGCGCGAGAAATACCGATTCCGGGGAGTAGGCATCCGCGCCGCAGGCCCCG
CAGACGGTCTCGCATTCCACGAGCCAGGTGAGCTCTGGCCGTTCGGGGTCAAAAACCAGGTTTCCCCCAT
GCTTTTTGATGCGTTTCTTACCTCTGGTTTCCATGAGCCGGTGTCCACGCTCGGTGACGAAAAGGCTGTC
CGTGTCCCCGTATACAGACTTGAGAGGCCTGTCCTCGAGCGGTGTTCCGCGGTCCTCCTCGTATAGAAAC
TCGGACCACTCTGAGACAAAGGCTCGCGTCCAGGCCAGCACGAAGGAGGCTAAGTGGGAGGGGTAGCGGT
CGTTGTCCACTAGGGGGTCCACTCGCTCCAGGGTGTGAAGACACATGTCGCCCTCTTCGGCATCAAGGAA
GGTGATTGGTTTGTAGGTGTAGGCCACGTGACCGGGTGTTCCTGAAGGGGGGCTATAAAAGGGGGTGGGG
GCGCGTTCGTCCTCACTCTCTTCCGCATCGCTGTCTGCGAGGGCCAGCTGTTGGGGTGAGTACTCCCTCT
GAAAAGCGGGCATGACTTCTGCGCTAAGATTGTCAGTTTCCAAAAACGAGGAGGATTTGATATTCACCTG
GCCCGCGGTGATGCCTTTGAGGGTGGCCGCATCCATCTGGTCAGAAAAGACAATCTTTTTGTTGTCAAGC
TTGGTGGCAAACGACCCGTAGAGGGCGTTGGACAGCAACTTGGCGATGGAGCGCAGGGTTTGGTTTTTGT
CGCGATCGGCGCGCTCCTTGGCCGCGATGTTTAGCTGCACGTATTCGCGCGCAACGCACCGCCATTCGGG
AAAGACGGTGGTGCGCTCGTCGGGCACCAGGTGCACGCGCCAACCGCGGTTGTGCAGGGTGACAAGGTCA
ACGCTGGTGGCTACCTCTCCGCGTAGGCGCTCGTTGGTCCAGCAGAGGCGGCCGCCCTTGCGCGAGCAGA
ATGGCGGTAGGGGGTCTAGCTGCGTCTCGTCCGGGGGGTCTGCGTCCACGGTAAAGACCCCGGGCAGCAG
GCGCGCGTCGAAGTAGTCTATCTTGCATCCTTGCAAGTCTAGCGCCTGCTGCCATGCGCGGGCGGCAAGC
GCGCGCTCGTATGGGTTGAGTGGGGGACCCCATGGCATGGGGTGGGTGAGCGCGGAGGCGTACATGCCGC
AAATGTCGTAAACGTAGAGGGGCTCTCTGAGTATTCCAAGATATGTAGGGTAGCATCTTCCACCGCGGAT
GCTGGCGCGCACGTAATCGTATAGTTCGTGCGAGGGAGCGAGGAGGTCGGGACCGAGGTTGCTACGGGCG
GGCTGCTCTGCTCGGAAGACTATCTGCCTGAAGATGGCATGTGAGTTGGATGATATGGTTGGACGCTGGA
AGACGTTGAAGCTGGCGTCTGTGAGACCTACCGCGTCACGCACGAAGGAGGCGTAGGAGTCGCGCAGCTT
GTTGACCAGCTCGGCGGTGACCTGCACGTCTAGGGCGCAGTAGTCCAGGGTTTCCTTGATGATGTCATAC
TTATCCTGTCCCTTTTTTTTCCACAGCTCGCGGTTGAGGACAAACTCTTCGCGGTCTTTCCAGTACTCTT
GGATCGGAAACCCGTCGGCCTCCGAACGGTAAGAGCCTAGCATGTAGAACTGGTTGACGGCCTGGTAGGC
GCAGCATCCCTTTTCTACGGGTAGCGCGTATGCCTGCGCGGCCTTCCGGAGCGAGGTGTGGGTGAGCGCA
AAGGTGTCCCTGACCATGACTTTGAGGTACTGGTATTTGAAGTCAGTGTCGTCGCATCCGCCCTGCTCCC
AGAGCAAAAAGTCCGTGCGCTTTTTGGAACGCGGATTTGGCAGGGCGAAGGTGACATCGTTGAAGAGTAT
CTTTCCCGCGCGAGGCATAAAGTTGCGTGTGATGCGGAAGGGTCCCGGCACCTCGGAACGGTTGTTAATT
ACCTGGGCGGCGAGCACGATCTCGTCAAAGCCGTTGATGTTGTGGCCCACAATGTAAAGTTCCAAGAAGC
GCGGGATGCCCTTGATGGAAGGCAATTTTTTAAGTTCCTCGTAGGTGAGCTCTTCAGGGGAGCTGAGCCC
GTGCTCTGAAAGGGCCCAGTCTGCAAGATGAGGGTTGGAAGCGACGAATGAGCTCCACAGGTCACGGGCC
ATTAGCATTTGCAGGTGGTCGCGAAAGGTCCTAAACTGGCGACCTATGGCCATTTTTTCTGGGGTGATGC
AGTAGAAGGTAAGCGGGTCTTGTTCCCAGCGGTCCCATCCAAGGTTCGCGGCTAGGTCTCGCGCGGCAGT
CACTAGAGGCTCATCTCCGCCGAACTTCATGACCAGCATGAAGGGCACGAGCTGCTTCCCAAAGGCCCCC
ATCCAAGTATAGGTCTCTACATCGTAGGTGACAAAGAGACGCTCGGTGCGAGGATGCGAGCCGATCGGGA
AGAACTGGATCTCCCGCCACCAATTGGAGGAGTGGCTATTGATGTGGTGAAAGTAGAAGTCCCTGCGACG
GGCCGAACACTCGTGCTGGCTTTTGTAAAAACGTGCGCAGTACTGGCAGCGGTGCACGGGCTGTACATCC
TGCACGAGGTTGACCTGACGACCGCGCACAAGGAAGCAGAGTGGGAATTTGAGCCCCTCGCCTGGCGGGT
TTGGCTGGTGGTCTTCTACTTCGGCTGCTTGTCCTTGACCGTCTGGCTGCTCGAGGGGAGTTACGGTGGA
TCGGACCACCACGCCGCGCGAGCCCAAAGTCCAGATGTCCGCGCGCGGCGGTCGGAGCTTGATGACAACA
TCGCGCAGATGGGAGCTGTCCATGGTCTGGAGCTCCCGCGGCGTCAGGTCAGGCGGGAGCTCCTGCAGGT
TTACCTCGCATAGACGGGTCAGGGCGCGGGCTAGATCCAGGTGATACCTAATTTCCAGGGGCTGGTTGGT
GGCGGCGTCGATGGCTTGCAAGAGGCCGCATCCCCGCGGCGCGACTACGGTACCGCGCGGCGGGCGGTGG
GCCGCGGGGGTGTCCTTGGATGATGCATCTAAAAGCGGTGACGCGGGCGAGCCCCCGGAGGTAGGGGGGG
CTCCGGACCCGCCGGGAGAGGGGGCAGGGGCACGTCGGCGCCGCGCGCGGGCAGGAGCTGGTGCTGCGCG
CGTAGGTTGCTGGCGAACGCGACGACGCGGCGGTTGATCTCCTGAATCTGGCGCCTCTGCGTGAAGACGA
CGGGCCCGGTGAGCTTGAACCTGAAAGAGAGTTCGACAGAATCAATTTCGGTGTCGTTGACGGCGGCCTG
GCGCAAAATCTCCTGCACGTCTCCTGAGTTGTCTTGATAGGCGATCTCGGCCATGAACTGCTCGATCTCT
TCCTCCTGGAGATCTCCGCGTCCGGCTCGCTCCACGGTGGCGGCGAGGTCGTTGGAAATGCGGGCCATGA
GCTGCGAGAAGGCGTTGAGGCCTCCCTCGTTCCAGACGCGGCTGTAGACCACGCCCCCTTCGGCATCGCG
GGCGCGCATGACCACCTGCGCGAGATTGAGCTCCACGTGCCGGGCGAAGACGGCGTAGTTTCGCAGGCGC
TGAAAGAGGTAGTTGAGGGTGGTGGCGGTGTGTTCTGCCACGAAGAAGTACATAACCCAGCGTCGCAACG
TGGATTCGTTGATATCCCCCAAGGCCTCAAGGCGCTCCATGGCCTCGTAGAAGTCCACGGCGAAGTTGAA
AAACTGGGAGTTGCGCGCCGACACGGTTAACTCCTCCTCCAGAAGACGGATGAGCTCGGCGACAGTGTCG
CGCACCTCGCGCTCAAAGGCTACAGGGGCCTCTTCTTCTTCTTCAATCTCCTCTTCCATAAGGGCCTCCC
CTTCTTCTTCTTCTGGCGGCGGTGGGGGAGGGGGGACACGGCGGCGACGACGGCGCACCGGGAGGCGGTC
GACAAAGCGCTCGATCATCTCCCCGCGGCGACGGCGCATGGTCTCGGTGACGGCGCGGCCGTTCTCGCGG
GGGCGCAGTTGGAAGACGCCGCCCGTCATGTCCCGGTTATGGGTTGGCGGGGGGCTGCCATGCGGCAGGG
ATACGGCGCTAACGATGCATCTCAACAATTGTTGTGTAGGTACTCCGCCGCCGAGGGACCTGAGCGAGTC
CGCATCGACCGGATCGGAAAACCTCTCGAGAAAGGCGTCTAACCAGTCACAGTCGCAAGGTAGGCTGAGC
ACCGTGGCGGGCGGCAGCGGGCGGCGGTCGGGGTTGTTTCTGGCGGAGGTGCTGCTGATGATGTAATTAA
AGTAGGCGGTCTTGAGACGGCGGATGGTCGACAGAAGCACCATGTCCTTGGGTCCGGCCTGCTGAATGCG
CAGGCGGTCGGCCATGCCCCAGGCTTCGTTTTGACATCGGCGCAGGTCTTTGTAGTAGTCTTGCATGAGC
CTTTCTACCGGCACTTCTTCTTCTCCTTCCTCTTGTCCTGCATCTCTTGCATCTATCGCTGCGGCGGCGG
CGGAGTTTGGCCGTAGGTGGCGCCCTCTTCCTCCCATGCGTGTGACCCCGAAGCCCCTCATCGGCTGAAG
CAGGGCTAGGTCGGCGACAACGCGCTCGGCTAATATGGCCTGCTGCACCTGCGTGAGGGTAGACTGGAAG
TCATCCATGTCCACAAAGCGGTGGTATGCGCCCGTGTTGATGGTGTAAGTGCAGTTGGCCATAACGGACC
AGTTAACGGTCTGGTGACCCGGCTGCGAGAGCTCGGTGTACCTGAGACGCGAGTAAGCCCTCGAGTCAAA
TACGTAGTCGTTGCAAGTCCGCACCAGGTACTGGTATCCCACCAAAAAGTGCGGCGGCGGCTGGCGGTAG
AGGGGCCAGCGTAGGGTGGCCGGGGCTCCGGGGGCGAGATCTTCCAACATAAGGCGATGATATCCGTAGA
TGTACCTGGACATCCAGGTGATGCCGGCGGCGGTGGTGGAGGCGCGCGGAAAGTCGCGGACGCGGTTCCA
GATGTTGCGCAGCGGCAAAAAGTGCTCCATGGTCGGGACGCTCTGGCCGGTCAGGCGCGCGCAATCGTTG
ACGCTCTAGACCGTGCAAAAGGAGAGCCTGTAAGCGGGCACTCTTCCGTGGTCTGGTGGATAAATTCGCA
AGGGTATCATGGCGGACGACCGGGGTTCGAGCCCCGTATCCGGCCGTCCGCCGTGATCCATGCGGTTACC
GCCCGCGTGTCGAACCCAGGTGTGCGACGTCAGACAACGGGGGAGTGCTCCTTTTGGCTTCCTTCCAGGC
GCGGCGGCTGCTGCGCTAGCTTTTTTGGCCACTGGCCGCGCGCAGCGTAAGCGGTTAGGCTGGAAAGCGA
AAGCATTAAGTGGCTCGCTCCCTGTAGCCGGAGGGTTATTTTCCAAGGGTTGAGTCGCGGGACCCCCGGT
TCGAGTCTCGGACCGGCCGGACTGCGGCGAACGGGGGTTTGCCTCCCCGTCATGCAAGACCCCGCTTGCA
AATTCCTCCGGAAACAGGGACGAGCCCCTTTTTTGCTTTTCCCAGATGCATCCGGTGCTGCGGCAGATGC
GCCCCCCTCCTCAGCAGCGGCAAGAGCAAGAGCAGCGGCAGACATGCAGGGCACCCTCCCCTCCTCCTAC
CGCGTCAGGAGGGGCGACATCCGCGGTTGACGCGGCAGCAGATGGTGATTACGAACCCCCGCGGCGCCGG
GCCCGGCACTACCTGGACTTGGAGGAGGGCGAGGGCCTGGCGCGGCTAGGAGCGCCCTCTCCTGAGCGGC
ACCCAAGGGTGCAGCTGAAGCGTGATACGCGTGAGGCGTACGTGCCGCGGCAGAACCTGTTTCGCGACCG
CGAGGGAGAGGAGCCCGAGGAGATGCGGGATCGAAAGTTCCACGCAGGGCGCGAGCTGCGGCATGGCCTG
AATCGCGAGCGGTTGCTGCGCGAGGAGGACTTTGAGCCCGACGCGCGAACCGGGATTAGTCCCGCGCGCG
CACACGTGGCGGCCGCCGACCTGGTAACCGCATACGAGCAGACGGTGAACCAGGAGATTAACTTTCAAAA
AAGCTTTAACAACCACGTGCGTACGCTTGTGGCGCGCGAGGAGGTGGCTATAGGACTGATGCATCTGTGG
GACTTTGTAAGCGCGCTGGAGCAAAACCCAAATAGCAAGCCGCTCATGGCGCAGCTGTTCCTTATAGTGC
AGCACAGCAGGGACAACGAGGCATTCAGGGATGCGCTGCTAAACATAGTAGAGCCCGAGGGCCGCTGGCT
GCTCGATTTGATAAACATCCTGCAGAGCATAGTGGTGCAGGAGCGCAGCTTGAGCCTGGCTGACAAGGTG
GCCGCCATCAACTATTCCATGCTTAGCCTGGGCAAGTTTTACGCCCGCAAGATATACCATACCCCTTACG
TTCCCATAGACAAGGAGGTAAAGATCGAGGGGTTCTACATGCGCATGGCGCTGAAGGTGCTTACCTTGAG
CGACGACCTGGGCGTTTATCGCAACGAGCGCATCCACAAGGCCGTGAGCGTGAGCCGGCGGCGCGAGCTC
AGCGACCGCGAGCTGATGCACAGCCTGCAAAGGGCCCTGGCTGGCACGGGCAGCGGCGATAGAGAGGCCG
AGTCCTACTTTGACGCGGGCGCTGACCTGCGCTGGGCCCCAAGCCGACGCGCCCTGGAGGCAGCTGGGGC
CGGACCTGGGCTGGCGGTGGCACCCGCGCGCGCTGGCAACGTCGGCGGCGTGGAGGAATATGACGAGGAC
GATGAGTACGAGCCAGAGGACGGCGAGTACTAAGCGGTGATGTTTCTGATCAGATGATGCAAGACGCAAC
GGACCCGGCGGTGCGGGCGGCGCTGCAGAGCCAGCCGTCCGGCCTTAACTCCACGGACGACTGGCGCCAG
GTCATGGACCGCATCATGTCGCTGACTGCGCGCAATCCTGACGCGTTCCGGCAGCAGCCGCAGGCCAACC
GGCTCTCCGCAATTCTGGAAGCGGTGGTCCCGGCGCGCGCAAACCCCACGCACGAGAAGGTGCTGGCGAT
CGTAAACGCGCTGGCCGAAAACAGGGCCATCCGGCCCGACGAGGCCGGCCTGGTCTACGACGCGCTGCTT
CAGCGCGTGGCTCGTTACAACAGCGGCAACGTGCAGACCAACCTGGACCGGCTGGTGGGGGATGTGCGCG
AGGCCGTGGCGCAGCGTGAGCGCGCGCAGCAGCAGGGCAACCTGGGCTCCATGGTTGCACTAAACGCCTT
CCTGAGTACACAGCCCGCCAACGTGCCGCGGGGACAGGAGGACTACACCAACTTTGTGAGCGCACTGCGG
CTAATGGTGACTGAGACACCGCAAAGTGAGGTGTACCAGTCTGGGCCAGACTATTTTTTCCAGACCAGTA
GACAAGGCCTGCAGACCGTAAACCTGAGCCAGGCTTTCAAAAACTTGCAGGGGCTGTGGGGGGTGCGGGC
TCCCACAGGCGACCGCGCGACCGTGTCTAGCTTGCTGACGCCCAACTCGCGCCTGTTGCTGCTGCTAATA
GCGCCCTTCACGGACAGTGGCAGCGTGTCCCGGGACACATACCTAGGTCACTTGCTGACACTGTACCGCG
AGGCCATAGGTCAGGCGCATGTGGACGAGCATACTTTCCAGGAGATTACAAGTGTCAGCCGCGCGCTGGG
GCAGGAGGACACGGGCAGCCTGGAGGCAACCCTAAACTACCTGCTGACCAACCGGCGGCAGAAGATCCCC
TCGTTGCACAGTTTAAACAGCGAGGAGGAGCGCATTTTGCGCTACGTGCAGCAGAGCGTGAGCCTTAACC
TGATGCGCGACGGGGTAACGCCCAGCGTGGCGCTGGACATGACCGCGCGCAACATGGAACCGGGCATGTA
TGCCTCAAACCGGCCGTTTATCAACCGCCTAATGGACTACTTGCATCGCGCGGCCGCCGTGAACCCCGAG
TATTTCACCAATGCCATCTTGAACCCGCACTGGCTACCGCCCCCTGGTTTCTACACCGGGGGATTCGAGG
TGCCCGAGGGTAACGATGGATTCCTCTGGGACGACATAGACGACAGCGTGTTTTCCCCGCAACCGCAGAC
CCTGCTAGAGTTGCAACAGCGCGAGCAGGCAGAGGCGGCGCTGCGAAAGGAAAGCTTCCGCAGGCCAAGC
AGCTTGTCCGATCTAGGCGCTGCGGCCCCGCGGTCAGATGCTAGTAGCCCATTTCCAAGCTTGATAGGGT
CTCTTACCAGCACTCGCACCACCCGCCCGCGCCTGCTGGGCGAGGAGGAGTACCTAAACAACTCGCTGCT
GCAGCCGCAGCGCGAAAAAAACCTGCCTCCGGCATTTCCCAACAACGGGATAGAGAGCCTAGTGGACAAG
ATGAGTAGATGGAAGACGTACGCGCAGGAGCACAGGGACGTGCCAGGCCCGCGCCCGCCCACCCGTCGTC
AAAGGCACGACCGTCAGCGGGGTCTGGTGTGGGAGGACGATGACTCGGCAGACGACAGCAGCGTCCTGGA
TTTGGGAGGGAGTGGCAACCCGTTTGCGCACCTTCGCCCCAGGCTGGGGAGAATGTTTTAAAAAAAAAAA
AAGCATGATGCAAAATAAAAAACTCACCAAGGCCATGGCACCGAGCGTTGGTTTTCTTGTATTCCCCTTA
GTATGCGGCGCGCGGCGATGTATGAGGAAGGTCCTCCTCCCTCCTACGAGAGTGTGGTGAGCGCGGCGCC
AGTGGCGGCGGCGCTGGGTTCTCCCTTCGATGCTCCCCTGGACCCGCCGTTTGTGCCTCCGCGGTACCTG
CGGCCTACCGGGGGGAGAAACAGCATCCGTTACTCTGAGTTGGCACCCCTATTCGACACCACCCGTGTGT
ACCTGGTGGACAACAAGTCAACGGATGTGGCATCCCTGAACTACCAGAACGACCACAGCAACTTTCTGAC
CACGGTCATTCAAAACAATGACTACAGCCCGGGGGAGGCAAGCACACAGACCATCAATCTTGACGACCGG
TCGCACTGGGGCGGCGACCTGAAAACCATCCTGCATACCAACATGCCAAATGTGAACGAGTTCATGTTTA
CCAATAAGTTTAAGGCGCGGGTGATGGTGTCGCGCTTGCCTACTAAGGACAATCAGGTGGAGCTGAAATA
CGAGTGGGTGGAGTTCACGCTGCCCGAGGGCAACTACTCCGAGACCATGACCATAGACCTTATGAACAAC
GCGATCGTGGAGCACTACTTGAAAGTGGGCAGACAGAACGGGGTTCTGGAAAGCGACATCGGGGTAAAGT
TTGACACCCGCAACTTCAGACTGGGGTTTGACCCCGTCACTGGTCTTGTCATGCCTGGGGTATATACAAA
CGAAGCCTTCCATCCAGACATCATTTTGCTGCCAGGATGCGGGGTGGACTTCACCCACAGCCGCCTGAGC
AACTTGTTGGGCATCCGCAAGCGGCAACCCTTCCAGGAGGGCTTTAGGATCACCTACGATGATCTGGAGG
GTGGTAACATTCCCGCACTGTTGGATGTGGACGCCTACCAGGCGAGCTTGAAAGATGACACCGAACAGGG
CGGGGGTGGCGCAGGCGGCAGCAACAGCAGTGGCAGCGGCGCGGAAGAGAACTCCAACGCGGCAGCCGCG
GCAATGCAGCCGGTGGAGGACATGAACGATCATGCCATTCGCGGCGACACCTTTGCCACACGGGCTGAGG
AGAAGCGCGCTGAGGCCGAAGCAGCGGCCGAAGCTGCCGCCCCCGCTGCGCAACCCGAGGTCGAGAAGCC
TCAGAAGAAACCGGTGATCAAACCCCTGACAGAGGACAGCAAGAAACGCAGTTACAACCTAATAAGCAAT
GACAGCACCTTCACCCAGTACCGCAGCTGGTACCTTGCATACAACTACGGCGACCCTCAGACCGGAATCC
GCTCATGGACCCTGCTTTGCACTCCTGACGTAACCTGCGGCTCGGAGCAGGTCTACTGGTCGTTGCCAGA
CATGATGCAAGACCCCGTGACCTTCCGCTCCACGCGCCAGATCAGCAACTTTCCGGTGGTGGGCGCCGAG
CTGTTGCCCGTGCACTCCAAGAGCTTCTACAACGACCAGGCCGTCTACTCCCAACTCATCCGCCAGTTTA
CCTCTCTGACCCACGTGTTCAATCGCTTTCCCGAGAACCAGATTTTGGCGCGCCCGCCAGCCCCCACCAT
CACCACCGTCAGTGAAAACGTTCCTGCTCTCACAGATCACGGGACGCTACCGCTGCGCAACAGCATCGGA
GGAGTCCAGCGAGTGACCATTACTGACGCCAGACGCCGCACCTGCCCCTACGTTTACAAGGCCCTGGGCA
TAGTCTCGCCGCGCGTCCTATCGAGCCGCACTTTTTGAGCAAGCATGTCCATCCTTATATCGCCCAGCAA
TAACACAGGCTGGGGCCTGCGCTTCCCAAGCAAGATGTTTGGCGGGGCCAAGAAGCGCTCCGACCAACAC
CCAGTGCGCGTGCGCGGGCACTACCGCGCGCCCTGGGGCGCGCACAAACGCGGCCGCACTGGGCGCACCA
CCGTCGATGACGCCATCGACGCGGTGGTGGAGGAGGCGCGCAACTACACGCCCACGCCGCCACCAGTGTC
CACAGTGGACGCGGCCATTCAGACCGTGGTGCGCGGAGCCCGGCGCTATGCTAAAATGAAGAGACGGCGG
AGGCGCGTAGCACGTCGCCACCGCCGCCGACCCGGCACTGCCGCCCAACGCGCGGCGGCGGCCCTGCTTA
ACCGCGCACGTCGCACCGGCCGACGGGCGGCCATGCGGGCCGCTCGAAGGCTGGCCGCGGGTATTGTCAC
TGTGCCCCCCAGGTCCAGGCGACGAGCGGCCGCCGCAGCAGCCGCGGCCATTAGTGCTATGACTCAGGGT
CGCAGGGGCAACGTGTATTGGGTGCGCGACTCGGTTAGCGGCCTGCGCGTGCCCGTGCGCACCCGCCCCC
CGCGCAACTAGATTGCAAGAAAAAACTACTTAGACTCGTACTGTTGTATGTATCCAGCGGCGGCGGCGCG
CAACGAAGCTATGTCCAAGCGCAAAATCAAAGAAGAGATGCTCCAGGTCATCGCGCCGGAGATCTATGGC
CCCCCGAAGAAGGAAGAGCAGGATTACAAGCCCCGAAAGCTAAAGCGGGTCAAAAAGAAAAAGAAAGATG
ATGATGATGAACTTGACGACGAGGTGGAACTGCTGCACGCTACCGCGCCCAGGCGACGGGTACAGTGGAA
AGGTCGACGCGTAAAACGTGTTTTGCGACCCGGCACCACCGTAGTCTTTACGCCCGGTGAGCGCTCCACC
CGCACCTACAAGCGCGTGTATGATGAGGTGTACGGCGACGAGGACCTGCTTGAGCAGGCCAACGAGCGCC
TCGGGGAGTTTGCCTACGGAAAGCGGCATAAGGACATGCTGGCGTTGCCGCTGGACGAGGGCAACCCAAC
ACCTAGCCTAAAGCCCGTAACACTGCAGCAGGTGCTGCCCGCGCTTGCACCGTCCGAAGAAAAGCGCGGC
CTAAAGCGCGAGTCTGGTGACTTGGCACCCACCGTGCAGCTGATGGTACCCAAGCGCCAGCGACTGGAAG
ATGTCTTGGAAAAAATGACCGTGGAACCTGGGCTGGAGCCCGAGGTCCGCGTGCGGCCAATCAAGCAGGT
GGCGCCGGGACTGGGCGTGCAGACCGTGGACGTTCAGATACCCACTACCAGTAGCACCAGTATTGCCACC
GCCACAGAGGGCATGGAGACACAAACGTCCCCGGTTGCCTCAGCGGTGGCGGATGCCGCGGTGCAGGCGG
TCGCTGCGGCCGCGTCCAAGACCTCTACGGAGGTGCAAACGGACCCGTGGATGTTTCGCGTTTCAGCCCC
CCGGCGCCCGCGCCGTTCGAGGAAGTACGGCGCCGCCAGCGCGCTACTGCCCGAATATGCCCTACATCCT
TCCATTGCGCCTACCCCCGGCTATCGTGGCTACACCTACCGCCCCAGAAGACGAGCAACTACCCGACGCC
GAACCACCACTGGAACCCGCCGCCGCCGTCGCCGTCGCCAGCCCGTGCTGGCCCCGATTTCCGTGCGCAG
GGTGGCTCGCGAAGGAGGCAGGACCCTGGTGCTGCCAACAGCGCGCTACCACCCCAGCATCGTTTAAAAG
CCGGTCTTTGTGGTTCTTGCAGATATGGCCCTCACCTGCCGCCTCCGTTTCCCGGTGCCGGGATTCCGAG
GAAGAATGCACCGTAGGAGGGGCATGGCCGGCCACGGCCTGACGGGCGGCATGCGTCGTGCGCACCACCG
GCGGCGGCGCGCGTCGCACCGTCGCATGCGCGGCGGTATCCTGCCCCTCCTTATTCCACTGATCGCCGCG
GCGATTGGCGCCGTGCCCGGAATTGCATCCGTGGCCTTGCAGGCGCAGAGACACTGATTAAAAACAAGTT
GCATGTGGAAAAATCAAAATAAAAAGTCTGGACTCTCACGCTCGCTTGGTCCTGTAACTATTTTGTAGAA
TGGAAGACATCAACTTTGCGTCTCTGGCCCCGCGACACGGCTCGCGCCCGTTCATGGGAAACTGGCAAGA
TATCGGCACCAGCAATATGAGCGGTGGCGCCTTCAGCTGGGGCTCGCTGTGGAGCGGCATTAAAAATTTC
GGTTCCACCGTTAAGAACTATGGCAGCAAGGCCTGGAACAGCAGCACAGGCCAGATGCTGAGGGATAAGT
TGAAAGAGCAAAATTTCCAACAAAAGGTGGTAGATGGCCTGGCCTCTGGCATTAGCGGGGTGGTGGACCT
GGCCAACCAGGCAGTGCAAAATAAGATTAACAGTAAGCTTGATCCCCGCCCTCCCGTAGAGGAGCCTCCA
CCGGCCGTGGAGACAGTGTCTCCAGAGGGGCGTGGCGAAAAGCGTCCGCGCCCCGACAGGGAAGAAACTC
TGGTGACGCAAATAGACGAGCCTCCCTCGTACGAGGAGGCACTAAAGCAAGGCCTGCCCACCACCCGTCC
CATCGCGCCCATGGCTACCGGAGTGCTGGGCCAGCACACACCCGTAACGCTGGACCTGCCTCCCCCCGCC
GACACCCAGCAGAAACCTGTGCTGCCAGGCCCGACCGCCGTTGTTGTAACCCGTCCTAGCCGCGCGTCCC
TGCGCCGCGCCGCCAGCGGTCCGCGATCGTTGCGGCCCGTAGCCAGTGGCAACTGGCAAAGCACACTGAA
CAGCATCGTGGGTCTGGGGGTGCAATCCCTGAAGCGCCGACGATGCTTCTGATAGCTAACGTGTCGTATG
TGTGTCATGTATGCGTCCATGTCGCCGCCAGAGGAGCTGCTGAGCCGCCGCGCGCCCGCTTTCCAAGATG
GCTACCCCTTCGATGATGCCGCAGTGGTCTTACATGCACATCTCGGGCCAGGACGCCTCGGAGTACCTGA
GCCCCGGGCTGGTGCAGTTTGCCCGCGCCACCGAGACGTACTTCAGCCTGAATAACAAGTTTAGAAACCC
CACGGTGGCGCCTACGCACGACGTGACCACAGACCGGTCCCAGCGTTTGACGCTGCGGTTCATCCCTGTG
GACCGTGAGGATACTGCGTACTCGTACAAGGCGCGGTTCACCCTAGCTGTGGGTGATAACCGTGTGCTGG
ACATGGCTTCCACGTACTTTGACATCCGCGGCGTGCTGGACAGGGGCCCTACTTTTAAGCCCTACTCTGG
CACTGCCTACAACGCCCTGGCTCCCAAGGGTGCCCCAAATCCTTGCGAATGGGATGAAGCTGCTACTGCT
CTTGAAATAAACCTAGAAGAAGAGGACGATGACAACGAAGACGAAGTAGACGAGCAAGCTGAGCAGCAAA
AAACTCACGTATTTGGGCAGGCGCCTTATTCTGGTATAAATATTACAAAGGAGGGTATTCAAATAGGTGT
CGAAGGTCAAACACCTAAATATGCCGATAAAACATTTCAACCTGAACCTCAAATAGGAGAATCTCAGTGG
TACGAAACAGAAATTAATCATGCAGCTGGGAGAGTCCTAAAAAAGACTACCCCAATGAAACCATGTTACG
GTTCATATGCAAAACCCACAAATGAAAATGGAGGGCAAGGCATTCTTGTAAAGCAACAAAATGGAAAGCT
AGAAAGTCAAGTGGAAATGCAATTTTTCTCAACTACTGAGGCAGCCGCAGGCAATGGTGATAACTTGACT
CCTAAAGTGGTATTGTACAGTGAAGATGTAGATATAGAAACCCCAGACACTCATATTTCTTACATGCCCA
CTATTAAGGAAGGTAACTCACGAGAACTAATGGGCCAACAATCTATGCCCAACAGGCCTAATTACATTGC
TTTTAGGGACAATTTTATTGGTCTAATGTATTACAACAGCACGGGTAATATGGGTGTTCTGGCGGGCCAA
GCATCGCAGTTGAATGCTGTTGTAGATTTGCAAGACAGAAACACAGAGCTTTCATACCAGCTTTTGCTTG
ATTCCATTGGTGATAGAACCAGGTACTTTTCTATGTGGAATCAGGCTGTTGACAGCTATGATCCAGATGT
TAGAATTATTGAAAATCATGGAACTGAAGATGAACTTCCAAATTACTGCTTTCCACTGGGAGGTGTGATT
AATACAGAGACTCTTACCAAGGTAAAACCTAAAACAGGTCAGGAAAATGGATGGGAAAAAGATGCTACAG
AATTTTCAGATAAAAATGAAATAAGAGTTGGAAATAATTTTGCCATGGAAATCAATCTAAATGCCAACCT
GTGGAGAAATTTCCTGTACTCCAACATAGCGCTGTATTTGCCCGACAAGCTAAAGTACAGTCCTTCCAAC
GTAAAAATTTCTGATAACCCAAACACCTACGACTACATGAACAAGCGAGTGGTGGCTCCCGGGCTAGTGG
ACTGCTACATTAACCTTGGAGCACGCTGGTCCCTTGACTATATGGACAACGTCAACCCATTTAACCACCA
CCGCAATGCTGGCCTGCGCTACCGCTCAATGTTGCTGGGCAATGGTCGCTATGTGCCCTTCCACATCCAG
GTGCCTCAGAAGTTCTTTGCCATTAAAAACCTCCTTCTCCTGCCGGGCTCATACACCTACGAGTGGAACT
TCAGGAAGGATGTTAACATGGTTCTGCAGAGCTCCCTAGGAAATGACCTAAGGGTTGACGGAGCCAGCAT
TAAGTTTGATAGCATTTGCCTTTACGCCACCTTCTTCCCCATGGCCCACAACACCGCCTCCACGCTTGAG
GCCATGCTTAGAAACGACACCAACGACCAGTCCTTTAACGACTATCTC
[453 nt withheld, positions 21469-21921]
CAGCCCATGAGCCGTCAGGTGGTGGATGATACTAAATACAAGGACTACCAACAGGTGGGCATCCTACACC
AACACAACAACTCTGGATTTGTTGGCTACCTTGCCCCCACCATGCGCGAAGGACAGGCCTACCCTGCTAA
CTTCCCCTATCCGCTTATAGGCAAGACCGCAGTTGACAGCATTACCCAGAAAAAGTTTCTTTGCGATCGC
ACCCTTTGGCGCATCCCATTCTCCAGTAACTTTATGTCCATGGGCGCACTCACAGACCTGGGCCAAAACC
TTCTCTACGCCAACTCCGCCCACGCGCTAGACATGACTTTTGAGGTGGATCCCATGGACGAGCCCACCCT
TCTTTATGTTTTGTTTGAAGTCTTTGACGTGGTCCGTGTGCACCAGCCGCACCGCGGCGTCATCGAAACC
GTGTACCTGCGCACGCCCTTCTCGGCCGGCAACGCCACAACATAAAGAAGCAAGCAACATCAACAACAGC
TGCCGCCATGGGCTCCAGTGAGCAGGAACTGAAAGCCATTGTCAAAGATCTTGGTTGTGGGCCATATTTT
TTGGGCACCTATGACAAGCGCTTTCCAGGCTTTGTTTCTCCACACAAGCTCGCCTGCGCCATAGTCAATA
CGGCCGGTCGCGAGACTGGGGGCGTACACTGGATGGCCTTTGCCTGGAACCCGCACTCAAAAACATGCTA
CCTCTTTGAGCCCTTTGGCTTTTCTGACCAGCGACTCAAGCAGGTTTACCAGTTTGAGTACGAGTCACTC
CTGCGCCGTAGCGCCATTGCTTCTTCCCCCGACCGCTGTATAACGCTGGAAAAGTCCACCCAAAGCGTAC
AGGGGCCCAACTCGGCCGCCTGTGGACTATTCTGCTGCATGTTTCTCCACGCCTTTGCCAACTGGCCCCA
AACTCCCATGGATCACAACCCCACCATGAACCTTATTACCGGGGTACCCAACTCCATGCTCAACAGTCCC
CAGGTACAGCCCACCCTGCGTCGCAACCAGGAACAGCTCTACAGCTTCCTGGAGCGCCACTCGCCCTACT
TCCGCAGCCACAGTGCGCAGATTAGGAGCGCCACTTCTTTTTGTCACTTGAAAAACATGTAAAAATAATG
TACTAGAGACACTTTCAATAAAGGCAAATGCTTTTATTTGTACACTCTCGGGTGATTATTTACCCCCACC
CTTGCCGTCTGCGCCGTTTAAAAATCAAAGGGGTTCTGCCGCGCATCGCTATGCGCCACTGGCAGGGACA
CGTTGCGATACTGGTGTTTAGTGCTCCACTTAAACTCAGGCACAACCATCCGCGGCAGCTCGGTGAAGTT
TTCACTCCACAGGCTGCGCACCATCACCAACGCGTTTAGCAGGTCGGGCGCCGATATCTTGAAGTCGCAG
TTGGGGCCTCCGCCCTGCGCGCGCGAGTTGCGATACACAGGGTTGCAGCACTGGAACACTATCAGCGCCG
GGTGGTGCACGCTGGCCAGCACGCTCTTGTCGGAGATCAGATCCGCGTCCAGGTCCTCCGCGTTGCTCAG
GGCGAACGGAGTCAACTTTGGTAGCTGCCTTCCCAAAAAGGGCGCGTGCCCAGGCTTTGAGTTGCACTCG
CACCGTAGTGGCATCAAAAGGTGACCGTGCCCGGTCTGGGCGTTAGGATACAGCGCCTGCATAAAAGCCT
TGATCTGCTTAAAAGCCACCTGAGCCTTTGCGCCTTCAGAGAAGAACATGCCGCAAGACTTGCCGGAAAA
CTGATTGGCCGGACAGGCCGCGTCGTGCACGCAGCACCTTGCGTCGGTGTTGGAGATCTGCACCACATTT
CGGCCCCACCGGTTCTTCACGATCTTGGCCTTGCTAGACTGCTCCTTCAGCGCGCGCTGCCCGTTTTCGC
TCGTCACATCCATTTCAATCACGTGCTCCTTATTTATCATAATGCTTCCGTGTAGACACTTAAGCTCGCC
TTCGATCTCAGCGCAGCGGTGCAGCCACAACGCGCAGCCCGTGGGCTCGTGATGCTTGTAGGTCACCTCT
GCAAACGACTGCAGGTACGCCTGCAGGAATCGCCCCATCATCGTCACAAAGGTCTTGTTGCTGGTGAAGG
TCAGCTGCAACCCGCGGTGCTCCTCGTTCAGCCAGGTCTTGCATACGGCCGCCAGAGCTTCCACTTGGTC
AGGCAGTAGTTTGAAGTTCGCCTTTAGATCGTTATCCACGTGGTACTTGTCCATCAGCGCGCGCGCAGCC
TCCATGCCCTTCTCCCACGCAGACACGATCGGCACACTCAGCGGGTTCATCACCGTAATTTCACTTTCCG
CTTCGCTGGGCTCTTCCTCTTCCTCTTGCGTCCGCATACCACGCGCCACTGGGTCGTCTTCATTCAGCCG
CCGCACTGTGCGCTTACCTCCTTTGCCATGCTTGATTAGCACCGGTGGGTTGCTGAAACCCACCATTTGT
AGCGCCACATCTTCTCTTTCTTCCTCGCTGTCCACGATTACCTCTGGTGATGGCGGGCGCTCGGGCTTGG
GAGAAGGGCGCTTCTTTTTCTTCTTGGGCGCAATGGCCAAATCCGCCGCCGAGGTCGATGGCCGCGGGCT
GGGTGTGCGCGGCACCAGCGCGTCTTGTGATGAGTCTTCCTCGTCCTCGGACTCGATACGCCGCCTCATC
CGCTTTTTTGGGGGCGCCCGGGGAGGCGGCGGCGACGGGGACGGGGACGACACGTCCTCCATGGTTGGGG
GACGTCGCGCCGCACCGCGTCCGCGCTCGGGGGTGGTTTCGCGCTGCTCCTCTTCCCGACTGGCCATTTC
CTTCTCCTATAGGCAGAAAAAGATCATGGAGTCAGTCGAGAAGAAGGACAGCCTAACCGCCCCCTCTGAG
TTCGCCACCACCGCCTCCACCGATGCCGCCAACGCGCCTACCACCTTCCCCGTCGAGGCACCCCCGCTTG
AGGAGGAGGAAGTGATTATCGAGCAGGACCCAGGTTTTGTAAGCGAAGACGACGAGGACCGCTCAGTACC
AACAGAGGATAAAAAGCAAGACCAGGACAACGCAGAGGCAAACGAGGAACAAGTCGGGCGGGGGGACGAA
AGGCATGGCGACTACCTAGATGTGGGAGACGACGTGCTGTTGAAGCATCTGCAGCGCCAGTGCGCCATTA
TCTGCGACGCGTTGCAAGAGCGCAGCGATGTGCCCCTCGCCATAGCGGATGTCAGCCTTGCCTACGAACG
CCACCTATTCTCACCGCGCGTACCCCCCAAACGCCAAGAAAACGGCACATGCGAGCCCAACCCGCGCCTC
AACTTCTACCCCGTATTTGCCGTGCCAGAGGTGCTTGCCACCTATCACATCTTTTTCCAAAACTGCAAGA
TACCCCTATCCTGCCGTGCCAACCGCAGCCGAGCGGACAAGCAGCTGGCCTTGCGGCAGGGCGCTGTCAT
ACCTGATATCGCCTCGCTCAACGAAGTGCCAAAAATCTTTGAGGGTCTTGGACGCGACGAGAAGCGCGCG
GCAAACGCTCTGCAACAGGAAAACAGCGAAAATGAAAGTCACTCTGGAGTGTTGGTGGAACTCGAGGGTG
ACAACGCGCGCCTAGCCGTACTAAAACGCAGCATCGAGGTCACCCACTTTGCCTACCCGGCACTTAACCT
ACCCCCCAAGGTCATGAGCACAGTCATGAGTGAGCTGATCGTGCGCCGTGCGCAGCCCCTGGAGAGGGAT
GCAAATTTGCAAGAACAAACAGAGGAGGGCCTACCCGCAGTTGGCGACGAGCAGCTAGCGCGCTGGCTTC
AAACGCGCGAGCCTGCCGACTTGGAGGAGCGACGCAAACTAATGATGGCCGCAGTGCTCGTTACCGTGGA
GCTTGAGTGCATGCAGCGGTTCTTTGCTGACCCGGAGATGCAGCGCAAGCTAGAGGAAACATTGCACTAC
ACCTTTCGACAGGGCTACGTACGCCAGGCCTGCAAGATCTCCAACGTGGAGCTCTGCAACCTGGTCTCCT
ACCTTGGAATTTTGCACGAAAACCGCCTTGGGCAAAACGTGCTTCATTCCACGCTCAAGGGCGAGGCGCG
CCGCGACTACGTCCGCGACTGCGTTTACTTATTTCTATGCTACACCTGGCAGACGGCCATGGGCGTTTGG
CAGCAGTGCTTGGAGGAGTGCAACCTCAAGGAGCTGCAGAAACTGCTAAAGCAAAACTTGAAGGACCTAT
GGACGGCCTTCAACGAGCGCTCCGTGGCCGCGCACCTGGCGGACATCATTTTCCCCGAACGCCTGCTTAA
AACCCTGCAACAGGGTCTGCCAGACTTCACCAGTCAAAGCATGTTGCAGAACTTTAGGAACTTTATCCTA
GAGCGCTCAGGAATCTTGCCCGCCACCTGCTGTGCACTTCCTAGCGACTTTGTGCCCATTAAGTACCGCG
AATGCCCTCCGCCGCTTTGGGGCCACTGCTACCTTCTGCAGCTAGCCAACTACCTTGCCTACCACTCTGA
CATAATGGAAGACGTGAGCGGTGACGGTCTACTGGAGTGTCACTGTCGCTGCAACCTATGCACCCCGCAC
CGCTCCCTGGTTTGCAATTCGCAGCTGCTTAACGAAAGTCAAATTATCGGTACCTTTGAGCTGCAGGGTC
CCTCGCCTGACGAAAAGTCCGCGGCTCCGGGGTTGAAACTCACTCCGGGGCTGTGGACGTCGGCTTACCT
TCGCAAATTTGTACCTGAGGACTACCACGCCCACGAGATTAGGTTCTACGAAGACCAATCCCGCCCGCCT
AATGCGGAGCTTACCGCCTGCGTCATTACCCAGGGCCACATTCTTGGCCAATTGCAAGCCATCAACAAAG
CCCGCCAAGAGTTTCTGCTACGAAAGGGACGGGGGGTTTACTTGGACCCCCAGTCCGGCGAGGAGCTCAA
CCCAATCCCCCCGCCGCCGCAGCCCTATCAGCAGCAGCCGCGGGCCCTTGCTTCCCAGGATGGCACCCAA
AAAGAAGCTGCAGCTGCCGCCGCCACCCACGGACGAGGAGGAATACTGGGACAGTCAGGCAGAGGAGGTT
TTGGACGAGGAGGAGGAGGACATGATGGAAGACTGGGAGAGCCTAGACGAGGAAGCTTCCGAGGTCGAAG
AGGTGTCAGACGAAACACCGTCACCCTCGGTCGCATTCCCCTCGCCGGCGCCCCAGAAATCGGCAACCGG
TTCCAGCATGGCTACAACCTCCGCTCCTCAGGCGCCGCCGGCACTGCCCGTTCGCCGACCCAACCGTAGA
TGGGACACCACTGGAACCAGGGCCGGTAAGTCCAAGCAGCCGCCGCCGTTAGCCCAAGAGCAACAACAGC
GCCAAGGCTACCGCTCATGGCGCGGGCACAAGAACGCCATAGTTGCTTGCTTGCAAGACTGTGGGGGCAA
CATCTCCTTCGCCCGCCGCTTTCTTCTCTACCATCACGGCGTGGCCTTCCCCCGTAACATCCTGCATTAC
TACCGTCATCTCTACAGCCCATACTGCACCGGCGGCAGCGGCAGCAACAGCAGCGGCCACACAGAAGCAA
AGGCGACCGGATAGCAAGACTCTGACAAAGCCCAAGAAATCCACAGCGGCGGCAGCAGCAGGAGGAGGAG
CGCTGCGTCTGGCGCCCAACGAACCCGTATCGACCCGCGAGCTTAGAAACAGGATTTTTCCCACTCTGTA
TGCTATATTTCAACAGAGCAGGGGCCAAGAACAAGAGCTGAAAATAAAAAACAGGTCTCTGCGATCCCTC
ACCCGCAGCTGCCTGTATCACAAAAGCGAAGATCAGCTTCGGCGCACGCTGGAAGACGCGGAGGCTCTCT
TCAGTAAATACTGCGCGCTGACTCTTAAGGACTAGTTTCGCGCCCTTTCTCAAATTTAAGCGCGAAAACT
ACGTCATCTCCAGCGGCCACACCCGGCGCCAGCACCTGTTGTCAGCGCCATTATGAGCAAGGAAATTCCC
ACGCCCTACATGTGGAGTTACCAGCCACAAATGGGACTTGCGGCTGGAGCTGCCCAAGACTACTCAACCC
GAATAAACTACATGAGCGCGGGACCCCACATGATATCCCGGGTCAACGGAATACGCGCCCACCGAAACCG
AATTCTCCTGGAACAGGCGGCTATTACCACCACACCTCGTAATAACCTTAATCCCCGTAGTTGGCCCGCT
GCCCTGGTGTACCAGGAAAGTCCCGCTCCCACCACTGTGGTACTTCCCAGAGACGCCCAGGCCGAAGTTC
AGATGACTAACTCAGGGGCGCAGCTTGCGGGCGGCTTTCGTCACAGGGTGCGGTCGCCCGGGCAGGGTAT
AACTCACCTGACAATCAGAGGGCGAGGTATTCAGCTCAACGACGAGTCGGTGAGCTCCTCGCTTGGTCTC
CGTCCGGACGGGACATTTCAGATCGGCGGCGCCGGCCGCTCTTCATTCACGCCTCGTCAGGCAATCCTAA
CTCTGCAGACCTCGTCCTCTGAGCCGCGCTCTGGAGGCATTGGAACTCTGCAATTTATTGAGGAGTTTGT
GCCATCGGTCTACTTTAACCCCTTCTCGGGACCTCCCGGCCACTATCCGGATCAATTTATTCCTAACTTT
GACGCGGTAAAGGACTCGGCGGACGGCTACGACTGAATGTTAAGTGGAGAGGCAGAGCAACTGCGCCTGA
AACACCTGGTCCACTGTCGCCGCCACAAGTGCTTTGCCCGCGACTCCGGTGAGTTTTGCTACTTTGAATT
GCCCGAGGATCATATCGAGGGCCCGGCGCACGGCGTCCGGCTTACCGCCCAGGGAGAGCTTGCCCGTAGC
CTGATTCGGGAGTTTACCCAGCGCCCCCTGCTAGTTGAGCGGGACAGGGGACCCTGTGTTCTCACTGTGA
TTTGCAACTGTCCTAACCCTGGATTACATCAAGATCTTTGTTGCCATCTCTGTGCTGAGTATAATAAATA
CAGAAATTAAAATATACTGGGGCTCCTATCGCCATCCTGTAAACGCCACCGTCTTCACCCGCCCAAGCAA
ACCAAGGCGAACCTTACCTGGTACTTTTAACATCTCTCCCTCTGTGATTTACAACAGTTTCAACCCAGAC
GGAGTGAGTCTACGAGAGAACCTCTCCGAGCTCAGCTACTCCATCAGAAAAAACACCACCCTCCTTACCT
GCCGGGAACGTACGAGTGCGTCACCGGCCGCTGCACCACACCTACCGCCTGACCGTAAACCAGACTTTTT
CCGGACAGACCTCAATAACTCTGTTTACCAGAACAGGAGGTGAGCTTAGAAAACCCTTAGGGTATTAGGC
CAAAGGCGCAGCTACTGTGGGGTTTATGAACAATTCAAGCAACTCTACGGGCTATTCTAATTCAGGTTTC
TCTAGAAATGGACGGAATTATTACAGAGCAGCGCCTGCTAGAAAGACGCAGGGCAGCGGCCGAGCAACAG
CGCATGAATCAAGAGCTCCAAGACATGGTTAACTTGCACCAGTGCAAAAGGGGTATCTTTTGTCTGGTAA
AGCAGGCCAAAGTCACCTACGACAGTAATACCACCGGACACCGCCTTAGCTACAAGTTGCCAACCAAGCG
TCAGAAATTGGTGGTCATGGTGGGAGAAAAGCCCATTACCATAACTCAGCACTCGGTAGAAACCGAAGGC
TGCATTCACTCACCTTGTCAAGGACCTGAGGATCTCTGCACCCTTATTAAGACCCTGTGCGGTCTCAAAG
ATCTTATTCCCTTTAACTAATAAAAAAAAATAATAAAGCATCACTTACTTAAAATCAGTTAGCAAATTTC
TGTCCAGTTTATTCAGCAGCACCTCCTTGCCCTCCTCCCAGCTCTGGTATTGCAGCTTCCTCCTGGCTGC
AAACTTTCTCCACAATCTAAATGGAATGTCAGTTTCCTCCTGTTCCTGTCCATCCGCACCCACTATCTTC
ATGTTGTTGCAGATGAAGCGCGCAAGACCGTCTGAAGATACCTTCAACCCCGTGTATCCATATGACACGG
AAACCGGTCCTCCAACTGTGCCTTTTCTTACTCCTCCCTTTGTATCCCCCAATGGGTTTCAAGAGAGTCC
CCCTGGGGTACTCTCTTTGCGCCTATCCGAACCTCTAGTTACCTCCAATGGCATGCTTGCGCTCAAAATG
GGCAACGGCCTCTCTCTGGACGAGGCCGGCAACCTTACCTCCCAAAATGTAACCACTGTGAGCCCACCTC
TCAAAAAAACCAAGTCAAACATAAACCTGGAAATATCTGCACCCCTCACAGTTACCTCAGAAGCCCTAAC
TGTGGCTGCCGCCGCACCTCTAATGGTCGCGGGCAACACACTCACCATGCAATCACAGGCCCCGCTAACC
GTGCACGACTCCAAACTTAGCATTGCCACCCAAGGACCCCTCACAGTGTCAGAAGGAAAGCTAGCCCTGC
AAACATCAGGCCCCCTCACCACCACCGATAGCAGTACCCTTACTATCACTGCCTCACCCCCTCTAACTAC
TGCCACTGGTAGCTTGGGCATTGACTTGAAAGAGCCCATTTATACACAAAATGGAAAACTAGGACTAAAG
TACGGGGCTCCTTTGCATGTAACAGACGACCTAAACACTTTGACCGTAGCAACTGGTCCAGGTGTGACTA
TTAATAATACTTCCTTGCAAACTAAAGTTACTGGAGCCTTGGGTTTTGATTCACAAGGCAATATGCAACT
TAATGTAGCAGGAGGACTAAGGATTGATTCTCAAAACAGACGCCTTATACTTGATGTTAGTTATCCGTTT
GATGCTCAAAACCAACTAAATCTAAGACTAGGACAGGGCCCTCTTTTTATAAACTCAGCCCACAACTTGG
ATATTAACTACAACAAAGGCCTTTACTTGTTTACAGCTTCAAACAATTCCAAAAAGCTTGAGGTTAACCT
AAGCACTGCCAAGGGGTTGATGTTTGACGCTACAGCCATAGCCATTAATGCAGGAGATGGGCTTGAATTT
GGTTCACCTAATGCACCAAACACAAATCCCCTCAAAACAAAAATTGGCCATGGCCTAGAATTTGATTCAA
ACAAGGCTATGGTTCCTAAACTAGGAACTGGCCTTAGTTTTGACAGCACAGGTGCCATTACAGTAGGAAA
CAAAAATAATGATAAGCTAACTTTGTGGACCACACCAGCTCCATCTCCTAACTGTAGACTAAATGCAGAG
AAAGATGCTAAACTCACTTTGGTCTTAACAAAATGTGGCAGTCAAATACTTGCTACAGTTTCAGTTTTGG
CTGTTAAAGGCAGTTTGGCTCCAATATCTGGAACAGTTCAAAGTGCTCATCTTATTATAAGATTTGACGA
AAATGGAGTGCTACTAAACAATTCCTTCCTGGACCCAGAATATTGGAACTTTAGAAATGGAGATCTTACT
GAAGGCACAGCCTATACAAACGCTGTTGGATTTATGCCTAACCTATCAGCTTATCCAAAATCTCACGGTA
AAACTGCCAAAAGTAACATTGTCAGTCAAGTTTACTTAAACGGAGACAAAACTAAACCTGTAACACTAAC
CATTACACTAAACGGTACACAGGAAACAGGAGACACAACTCCAAGTGCATACTCTATGTCATTTTCATGG
GACTGGTCTGGCCACAACTACATTAATGAAATATTTGCCACATCCTCTTACACTTTTTCATACATTGCCC
AAGAATAAAGAATCGTTTGTGTTATGTTTCAACGTGTTTATTTTTCAATTGCAGAAAATTTCGAATCATT
TTTCATTCAGTAGTATAGCCCCACCACCACATAGCTTATACAGATCACCGTACCTTAATCAAACTCACAG
AACCCTAGTATTCAACCTGCCACCTCCCTCCCAACACACAGAGTACACAGTCCTTTCTCCCCGGCTGGCC
TTAAAAAGCATCATATCATGGGTAACAGACATATTCTTAGGTGTTATATTCCACACGGTTTCCTGTCGAG
CCAAACGCTCATCAGTGATATTAATAAACTCCCCGGGCAGCTCACTTAAGTTCATGTCGCTGTCCAGCTG
CTGAGCCACAGGCTGCTGTCCAACTTGCGGTTGCTTAACGGGCGGCGAAGGAGAAGTCCACGCCTACATG
GGGGTAGAGTCATAATCGTGCATCAGGATAGGGCGGTGGTGCTGCAGCAGCGCGCGAATAAACTGCTGCC
GCCGCCGCTCCGTCCTGCAGGAATACAACATGGCAGTGGTCTCCTCAGCGATGATTCGCACCGCCCGCAG
CATAAGGCGCCTTGTCCTCCGGGCACAGCAGCGCACCCTGATCTCACTTAAATCAGCACAGTAACTGCAG
CACAGCACCACAATATTGTTCAAAATCCCACAGTGCAAGGCGCTGTATCCAAAGCTCATGGCGGGGACCA
CAGAACCCACGTGGCCATCATACCACAAGCGCAGGTAGATTAAGTGGCGACCCCTCATAAACACGCTGGA
CATAAACATTACCTCTTTTGGCATGTTGTAATTCACCACCTCCCGGTACCATATAAACCTCTGATTAAAC
ATGGCGCCATCCACCACCATCCTAAACCAGCTGGCCAAAACCTGCCCGCCGGCTATACACTGCAGGGAAC
CGGGACTGGAACAATGACAGTGGAGAGCCCAGGACTCGTAACCATGGATCATCATGCTCGTCATGATATC
AATGTTGGCACAACACAGGCACACGTGCATACACTTCCTCAGGATTACAAGCTCCTCCCGCGTTAGAACC
ATATCCCAGGGAACAACCCATTCCTGAATCAGCGTAAATCCCACACTGCAGGGAAGACCTCGCACGTAAC
TCACGTTGTGCATTGTCAAAGTGTTACATTCGGGCAGCAGCGGATGATCCTCCAGTATGGTAGCGCGGGT
TTCTGTCTCAAAAGGAGGTAGACGATCCCTACTGTACGGAGTGCGCCGAGACAACCGAGATCGTGTTGGT
CGTAGTGTCATGCCAAATGGAACGCCGGACGTAGTCATATTTCCTGAAGCAAAACCAGGTGCGGGCGTGA
CAAACAGATCTGCGTCTCCGGTCTCGCCGCTTAGATCGCTCTGTGTAGTAGTTGTAGTATATCCACTCTC
TCAAAGCATCCAGGCGCCCCCTGGCTTCGGGTTCTATGTAAACTCCTTCATGCGCCGCTGCCCTGATAAC
ATCCACCACCGCAGAATAAGCCACACCCAGCCAACCTACACATTCGTTCTGCGAGTCACACACGGGAGGA
GCGGGAAGAGCTGGAAGAACCATGTTTTTTTTTTTATTCCAAAAGATTATCCAAAACCTCAAAATGAAGA
TCTATTAAGTGAACGCGCTCCCCTCCGGTGGCGTGGTCAAACTCTACAGCCAAAGAACAGATAATGGCAT
TTGTAAGATGTTGCACAATGGCTTCCAAAAGGCAAACGGCCCTCACGTCCAAGTGGACGTAAAGGCTAAA
CCCTTCAGGGTGAATCTCCTCTATAAACATTCCAGCACCTTCAACCATGCCCAAATAATTCTCATCTCGC
CACCTTCTCAATATATCTCTAAGCAAATCCCGAATATTAAGTCCGGCCATTGTAAAAATCTGCTCCAGAG
CGCCCTCCACCTTCAGCCTCAAGCAGCGAATCATGATTGCAAAAATTCAGGTTCCTCACAGACCTGTATA
AGATTCAAAAGCGGAACATTAACAAAAATACCGCGATCCCGTAGGTCCCTTCGCAGGGCCAGCTGAACAT
AATCGTGCAGGTCTGCACGGACCAGCGCGGCCACTTCCCCGCCAGGAACCATGACAAAAGAACCCACACT
GATTATGACACGCATACTCGGAGCTATGCTAACCAGCGTAGCCCCGATGTAAGCTTGTTGCATGGGCGGC
GATATAAAATGCAAGGTGCTGCTCAAAAAATCAGGCAAAGCCTCGCGCAAAAAAGAAAGCACATCGTAGT
CATGCTCATGCAGATAAAGGCAGGTAAGCTCCGGAACCACCACAGAAAAAGACACCATTTTTCTCTCAAA
CATGTCTGCGGGTTTCTGCATAAACACAAAATAAAATAACAAAAAAACATTTAAACATTAGAAGCCTGTC
TTACAACAGGAAAAACAACCCTTATAAGCATAAGACGGACTACGGCCATGCCGGCGTGACCGTAAAAAAA
CTGGTCACCGTGATTAAAAAGCACCACCGACAGCTCCTCGGTCATGTCCGGAGTCATAATGTAAGACTCG
GTAAACACATCAGGTTGATTCACATCGGTCAGTGCTAAAAAGCGACCGAAATAGCCCGGGGGAATACATA
CCCGCAGGCGTAGAGACAACATTACAGCCCCCATAGGAGGTATAACAAAATTAATAGGAGAGAAAAACAC
ATAAACACCTGAAAAACCCTCCTGCCTAGGCAAAATAGCACCCTCCCGCTCCAGAACAACATACAGCGCT
TCCACAGCGGCAGCCATAACAGTCAGCCTTACCAGTAAAAAAGAAAACCTATTAAAAAAACACCACTCGA
CACGGCACCAGCTCAATCAGTCACAGTGTAAAAAAGGGCCAAGTGCAGAGCGAGTATATATAGGACTAAA
AAATGACGTAACGGTTAAAGTCCACAAAAAACACCCAGAAAACCGCACGCGAACCTACGCCCAGAAACGA
AAGCCAAAAAACCCACAACTTCCTCAAATCGTCACTTCCGTTTTCCCACGTTACGTCACTTCCCATTTTA
AGAAAACTACAATTCCCAACACATACAAGTTACTCCGCCCTAAAACCTACGTCACCCGCCCCGTTCCCAC
GCCCCGCGCCACGTCACAAACTCCACCCCCTCATTATCATATTGGCTTCAATCCAAAATAAGGTATATTA
TTGATGATGTTAATTAATTTAAATCCGCATGCGATATCGAGCTCTCCCGGGAATTCGGATCTGCGACGCG
AGGCTGGATGGCCTTCCCCATTATGATTCTTCTCGCTTCCGGCGGCATCGGGATGCCCGCGTTGCAGGCC
ATGCTGTCCAGGCAGGTAGATGACGACCATCAGGGACAGCTTCAAGGCCAGCAAAAGGCCAGGAACCGTA
AAAAGGCCGCGTTGCTGGCGTTTTTCCATAGGCTCCGCCCCCCTGACGAGCATCACAAAAATCGACGCTC
AAGTCAGAGGTGGCGAAACCCGACAGGACTATAAAGATACCAGGCGTTTCCCCCTGGAAGCTCCCTCGTG
CGCTCTCCTGTTCCGACCCTGCCGCTTACCGGATACCTGTCCGCCTTTCTCCCTTCGGGAAGCGTGGCGC
TTTCTCATAGCTCACGCTGTAGGTATCTCAGTTCGGTGTAGGTCGTTCGCTCCAAGCTGGGCTGTGTGCA
CGAACCCCCCGTTCAGCCCGACCGCTGCGCCTTATCCGGTAACTATCGTCTTGAGTCCAACCCGGTAAGA
CACGACTTATCGCCACTGGCAGCAGCCACTGGTAACAGGATTAGCAGAGCGAGGTATGTAGGCGGTGCTA
CAGAGTTCTTGAAGTGGTGGCCTAACTACGGCTACACTAGAAGGACAGTATTTGGTATCTGCGCTCTGCT
GAAGCCAGTTACCTTCGGAAAAAGAGTTGGTAGCTCTTGATCCGGCAAACAAACCACCGCTGGTAGCGGT
GGTTTTTTTGTTTGCAAGCAGCAGATTACGCGCAGAAAAAAAGGATCTCAAGAAGATCCTTTGATCTTTT
CTACGGGGTCTGACGCTCAGTGGAACGAAAACTCACGTTAAGGGATTTTGGTCATGAGATTATCAAAAAG
GATCTTCACCTAGATCCTTTTAAATCAATCTAAAGTATATATGAGTAAACTTGGTCTGACAGTTACCAAT
GCTTAATCAGTGAGGCACCTATCTCAGCGATCTGTCTATTTCGTTCATCCATAGTTGCCTGACTCCCCGT
CGTGTAGATAACTACGATACGGGAGGGCTTACCATCTGGCCCCAGTGCTGCAATGATACCGCGAGACCCA
CGCTCACCGGCTCCAGATTTATCAGCAATAAACCAGCCAGCCGGAAGGGCCGAGCGCAGAAGTGGTCCTG
CAACTTTATCCGCCTCCATCCAGTCTATTAATTGTTGCCGGGAAGCTAGAGTAAGTAGTTCGCCAGTTAA
TAGTTTGCGCAACGTTGTTGCCATTGCTACAGGCATCGTGGTGTCACGCTCGTCGTTTGGTATGGCTTCA
TTCAGCTCCGGTTCCCAACGATCAAGGCGAGTTACATGATCCCCCATGTTGTGCAAAAAAGCGGTTAGCT
CCTTCGGTCCTCCGATCGTTGTCAGAAGTAAGTTGGCCGCAGTGTTATCACTCATGGTTATGGCAGCACT
GCATAATTCTCTTACTGTCATGCCATCCGTAAGATGCTTTTCTGTGACTGGTGAGTACTCAACCAAGTCA
TTCTGAGAATAGTGTATGCGGCGACCGAGTTGCTCTTGCCCGGCGTCAACACGGGATAATACCGCGCCAC
ATAGCAGAACTTTAAAAGTGCTCATCATTGGAAAACGTTCTTCGGGGCGAAAACTCTCAAGGATCTTACC
GCTGTTGAGATCCAGTTCGATGTAACCCACTCGTGCACCCAACTGATCTTCAGCATCTTTTACTTTCACC
AGCGTTTCTGGGTGAGCAAAAACAGGAAGGCAAAATGCCGCAAAAAAGGGAATAAGGGCGACACGGAAAT
GTTGAATACTCATACTCTTCCTTTTTCAATATTATTGAAGCATTTATCAGGGTTATTGTCTCATGAGCGG
ATACATATTTGAATGTATTTAGAAAAATAAACAAATAGGGGTTCCGCGCACATTTCCCCGAAAAGTGCCA
CCTGACGTCTAAGAAACCATTATTATCATGACATTAACCTATAAAAATAGGCGTATCACGAGGCCCTTTC
GTCTTCAAGAATTGGATCCGAATTCCCGGGAGAGCTCGATATCGCATGCGGATTTAAATTAATTAA
